# Supplementary material for: Prokaryotic nanocompartments form synthetic organelles in a eukaryote
Source: Nat Commun. 2018 Apr 3;9:1311. doi: 10.1038/s41467-018-03768-x (PMC5882880; doi:10.1038/s41467-018-03768-x)
Supplement: Supplementary file 4 — Supplementary Data 1 [file 41467_2018_3768_MOESM4_ESM.zip › constructs for SI/pENC1.gb]

LOCUS       pENC1                   7313 bp ds-DNA     circular     08-OCT-2017
DEFINITION  .
ACCESSION   urn.local...q-783bg01                                              
VERSION     urn.local...q-783bg01                                              
FEATURES             Location/Qualifiers
     Rep_Origin      2557..3176
                     /label="pBR322 origin"
                     /ApEinfo_revcolor=#f58a5e
                     /ApEinfo_fwdcolor=#f58a5e
     Promoter        5247..5265
                     /label="T7 prom"
                     /ApEinfo_revcolor=#f8d3a9
                     /ApEinfo_fwdcolor=#f8d3a9
     Marker          1542..2402
                     /label="amp"
                     /ApEinfo_revcolor=#75c6a9
                     /ApEinfo_fwdcolor=#75c6a9
     Promoter        3584..3603
                     /label="T3 prom"
                     /ApEinfo_revcolor=#c6c9d1
                     /ApEinfo_fwdcolor=#c6c9d1
     Promoter        1472..1500
                     /label="amp prom"
                     /ApEinfo_revcolor=#84b0dc
                     /ApEinfo_fwdcolor=#84b0dc
     backbone        4980..4088
                     /label="from pAG423GAL-ccdB (Addgene #14149)"
                     /ApEinfo_revcolor=#84b0dc
                     /ApEinfo_fwdcolor=#84b0dc
     Reporter        5273..5431
                     /label="lacZ"
                     /ApEinfo_revcolor=#b1ff67
                     /ApEinfo_fwdcolor=#b1ff67
     Promoter        3485..3514
                     /label="lac prom"
                     /ApEinfo_revcolor=#ffef86
                     /ApEinfo_fwdcolor=#ffef86
     Promoter        3625..4073
                     /label="GAL1 prom"
                     /ApEinfo_revcolor=#b1ff67
                     /ApEinfo_fwdcolor=#b1ff67
     misc_feature    4089..4979
                     /label="EncA encapsulin"
                     /ApEinfo_revcolor=#9eafd2
                     /ApEinfo_fwdcolor=#9eafd2
     terminator      4981..5228
                     /label="CYC1 terminator"
                     /ApEinfo_revcolor=#85dae9
                     /ApEinfo_fwdcolor=#85dae9
     Rep_Origin      5453..5759
                     /label="f1 origin"
                     /ApEinfo_revcolor=#b7e6d7
                     /ApEinfo_fwdcolor=#b7e6d7
     Marker          6154..6810
                     /label="HIS3"
                     /ApEinfo_revcolor=#f8d3a9
                     /ApEinfo_fwdcolor=#f8d3a9
     Rep_Origin      250..1410
                     /label="2micron origin"
                     /ApEinfo_revcolor=#b4abac
                     /ApEinfo_fwdcolor=#b4abac
ORIGIN
        1 gacgaaaggg cctcgtgata cgcctatttt tataggttaa tgtcatgata ataatggttt
       61 cttagatgat ccaatatcaa aggaaatgat agcattgaag gatgagacta atccaattga
      121 ggagtggcag catatagaac agctaaaggg tagtgctgaa ggaagcatac gataccccgc
      181 atggaatggg ataatatcac aggaggtact agactacctt tcatcctaca taaatagacg
      241 catataagta cgcatttaag cataaacacg cactatgccg ttcttctcat gtatatatat
      301 atacaggcaa cacgcagata taggtgcgac gtgaacagtg agctgtatgt gcgcagctcg
      361 cgttgcattt tcggaagcgc tcgttttcgg aaacgctttg aagttcctat tccgaagttc
      421 ctattctcta gaaagtatag gaacttcaga gcgcttttga aaaccaaaag cgctctgaag
      481 acgcactttc aaaaaaccaa aaacgcaccg gactgtaacg agctactaaa atattgcgaa
      541 taccgcttcc acaaacattg ctcaaaagta tctctttgct atatatctct gtgctatatc
      601 cctatataac ctacccatcc acctttcgct ccttgaactt gcatctaaac tcgacctcta
      661 cattttttat gtttatctct agtattactc tttagacaaa aaaattgtag taagaactat
      721 tcatagagtg aatcgaaaac aatacgaaaa tgtaaacatt tcctatacgt agtatataga
      781 gacaaaatag aagaaaccgt tcataatttt ctgaccaatg aagaatcatc aacgctatca
      841 ctttctgttc acaaagtatg cgcaatccac atcggtatag aatataatcg gggatgcctt
      901 tatcttgaaa aaatgcaccc gcagcttcgc tagtaatcag taaacgcggg aagtggagtc
      961 aggctttttt tatggaagag aaaatagaca ccaaagtagc cttcttctaa ccttaacgga
     1021 cctacagtgc aaaaagttat caagagactg cattatagag cgcacaaagg agaaaaaaag
     1081 taatctaaga tgctttgtta gaaaaatagc gctctcggga tgcatttttg tagaacaaaa
     1141 aagaagtata gattctttgt tggtaaaata gcgctctcgc gttgcatttc tgttctgtaa
     1201 aaatgcagct cagattcttt gtttgaaaaa ttagcgctct cgcgttgcat ttttgtttta
     1261 caaaaatgaa gcacagattc ttcgttggta aaatagcgct ttcgcgttgc atttctgttc
     1321 tgtaaaaatg cagctcagat tctttgtttg aaaaattagc gctctcgcgt tgcatttttg
     1381 ttctacaaaa tgaagcacag atgcttcgtt caggtggcac ttttcgggga aatgtgcgcg
     1441 gaacccctat ttgtttattt ttctaaatac attcaaatat gtatccgctc atgagacaat
     1501 aaccctgata aatgcttcaa taatattgaa aaaggaagag tatgagtatt caacatttcc
     1561 gtgtcgccct tattcccttt tttgcggcat tttgccttcc tgtttttgct cacccagaaa
     1621 cgctggtgaa agtaaaagat gctgaagatc agttgggtgc acgagtgggt tacatcgaac
     1681 tggatctcaa cagcggtaag atccttgaga gttttcgccc cgaagaacgt tttccaatga
     1741 tgagcacttt taaagttctg ctatgtggcg cggtattatc ccgtattgac gccgggcaag
     1801 agcaactcgg tcgccgcata cactattctc agaatgactt ggttgagtac tcaccagtca
     1861 cagaaaagca tcttacggat ggcatgacag taagagaatt atgcagtgct gccataacca
     1921 tgagtgataa cactgcggcc aacttacttc tgacaacgat cggaggaccg aaggagctaa
     1981 ccgctttttt gcacaacatg ggggatcatg taactcgcct tgatcgttgg gaaccggagc
     2041 tgaatgaagc cataccaaac gacgagcgtg acaccacgat gcctgtagca atggcaacaa
     2101 cgttgcgcaa actattaact ggcgaactac ttactctagc ttcccggcaa caattaatag
     2161 actggatgga ggcggataaa gttgcaggac cacttctgcg ctcggccctt ccggctggct
     2221 ggtttattgc tgataaatct ggagccggtg agcgtgggtc tcgcggtatc attgcagcac
     2281 tggggccaga tggtaagccc tcccgtatcg tagttatcta cacgacgggg agtcaggcaa
     2341 ctatggatga acgaaataga cagatcgctg agataggtgc ctcactgatt aagcattggt
     2401 aactgtcaga ccaagtttac tcatatatac tttagattga tttaaaactt catttttaat
     2461 ttaaaaggat ctaggtgaag atcctttttg ataatctcat gaccaaaatc ccttaacgtg
     2521 agttttcgtt ccactgagcg tcagaccccg tagaaaagat caaaggatct tcttgagatc
     2581 ctttttttct gcgcgtaatc tgctgcttgc aaacaaaaaa accaccgcta ccagcggtgg
     2641 tttgtttgcc ggatcaagag ctaccaactc tttttccgaa ggtaactggc ttcagcagag
     2701 cgcagatacc aaatactgtc cttctagtgt agccgtagtt aggccaccac ttcaagaact
     2761 ctgtagcacc gcctacatac ctcgctctgc taatcctgtt accagtggct gctgccagtg
     2821 gcgataagtc gtgtcttacc gggttggact caagacgata gttaccggat aaggcgcagc
     2881 ggtcgggctg aacggggggt tcgtgcacac agcccagctt ggagcgaacg acctacaccg
     2941 aactgagata cctacagcgt gagctatgag aaagcgccac gcttcccgaa gggagaaagg
     3001 cggacaggta tccggtaagc ggcagggtcg gaacaggaga gcgcacgagg gagcttccag
     3061 ggggaaacgc ctggtatctt tatagtcctg tcgggtttcg ccacctctga cttgagcgtc
     3121 gatttttgtg atgctcgtca ggggggcgga gcctatggaa aaacgccagc aacgcggcct
     3181 ttttacggtt cctggccttt tgctggcctt ttgctcacat gttctttcct gcgttatccc
     3241 ctgattctgt ggataaccgt attaccgcct ttgagtgagc tgataccgct cgccgcagcc
     3301 gaacgaccga gcgcagcgag tcagtgagcg aggaagcgga agagcgccca atacgcaaac
     3361 cgcctctccc cgcgcgttgg ccgattcatt aatgcagctg gcacgacagg tttcccgact
     3421 ggaaagcggg cagtgagcgc aacgcaatta atgtgagtta cctcactcat taggcacccc
     3481 aggctttaca ctttatgctt ccggctccta tgttgtgtgg aattgtgagc ggataacaat
     3541 ttcacacagg aaacagctat gaccatgatt acgccaagcg cgcaattaac cctcactaaa
     3601 gggaacaaaa gctggagctc tagtacggat tagaagccgc cgagcgggcg acagccctcc
     3661 gacggaagac tctcctccgt gcgtcctcgt cttcaccggt cgcgttcctg aaacgcagat
     3721 gtgcctcgcg ccgcactgct ccgaacaata aagattctac aatactagct tttatggtta
     3781 tgaagaggaa aaattggcag taacctggcc ccacaaacct tcaaattaac gaatcaaatt
     3841 aacaaccata ggatgataat gcgattagtt ttttagcctt atttctgggg taattaatca
     3901 gcgaagcgat gatttttgat ctattaacag atatataaat ggaaaagctg cataaccact
     3961 ttaactaata ctttcaacat tttcagtttg tattacttct tattcaaatg tcataaaagt
     4021 atcaacaaaa aattgttaat atacctctat actttaacgt caaggagaaa aaaccccgga
     4081 ttctagaaaa aaaaatgcct ctggagcccc actttatgcc cgattttctt ggacacgcgg
     4141 aaaacccact gcgtgaggag gaatgggcca gactaaatga gaccgtgatt caagttgcga
     4201 gacgtagctt agtggggaga agaatcttgg atatatatgg tcccttaggt gccggcgtac
     4261 aaacagtccc atacgatgaa tttcagggag tttccccagg tgccgttgac atcgttggtg
     4321 aacaggaaac agcaatggtc tttactgatg cgaggaaatt taagacgata ccgataatct
     4381 acaaagattt tctgcttcat tggagggaca tagaagccgc caggacacat aatatgccac
     4441 ttgacgttag tgcagccgct ggggccgcgg cgctgtgtgc acaacaagag gacgagctga
     4501 ttttttacgg cgacgcccgt ctgggttatg agggactaat gactgcgaat ggacgtttga
     4561 cagtacctct tggcgattgg acatctccag gcggaggctt ccaggcaata gtcgaggcga
     4621 cgagaaagct aaatgaacaa ggccatttcg gtccatacgc agtcgtactg agtccgaggc
     4681 tttacagcca gttacatcgt atctacgaga aaaccggcgt tttagaaatc gagaccattc
     4741 gtcaactggc ctctgacgga gtttatcaaa gtaacaggct aagaggtgaa agcggtgtag
     4801 tagtatctac gggtagggag aacatggatc ttgcggtgag tatggatatg gtcgcggcgt
     4861 atcttggcgc aagccgtatg aatcacccat tcagagtgtt ggaggcatta ttgttaagga
     4921 tcaagcatcc agacgccatc tgcactctgg agggtgcggg agccacggaa cgtcgttaag
     4981 tcatgtaatt agttatgtca cgcttacatt cacgccctcc ccccacatcc gctctaaccg
     5041 aaaaggaagg agttagacaa cctgaagtct aggtccctat ttattttttt atagttatgt
     5101 tagtattaag aacgttattt atatttcaaa tttttctttt ttttctgtac agacgcgtgt
     5161 acgcatgtaa cattatactg aaaaccttgc ttgagaaggt tttgggacgc tcgaaggctt
     5221 taatttgcgg ccggtaccca attcgcccta tagtgagtcg tattacgcgc gctcactggc
     5281 cgtcgtttta caacgtcgtg actgggaaaa ccctggcgtt acccaactta atcgccttgc
     5341 agcacatccc cctttcgcca gctggcgtaa tagcgaagag gcccgcaccg atcgcccttc
     5401 ccaacagttg cgcagcctga atggcgaatg gcgcgnnnnn nnnnnnnnnn nnnnnnnnnn
     5461 nnnnnnnnnn nnnnnnnnnn nnnnnnnnnn nnnnnnnnnn nnnnnnnnnn nnnnnnnnnn
     5521 nnnnnnnnnn nnnnnnnnnn nnnnnnnnnn nnnnnnnnnc nnnnnnnnnn nnnnnnnnnn
     5581 nnnnnnnnnn nnnnnnnnnn nnnnnnnnnn nnnnnnnnnn nnnnnnnnnn nnnnnnnnnn
     5641 nnnnnnnnnn nannnnnnnn nnnnnnnnnn nnnnnnnnnn nnnnnnnnnn nnnnnnnnnn
     5701 ncctttgacg ttggagtcca cgttctttnn nnnnnnnnnn nnnnnnnnnn nnnnnnnnnn
     5761 nnnnnaccct atctcggtct attcttttga tttataaggg attttgccga tttcggccta
     5821 ttggttaaaa aatgagctga tttaacaaaa atttaacgcg aattttaaca aaatattaac
     5881 gtttacaatt tcctgatgcg gtattttctc cttacgcatc tgtgcggtat ttcacaccgc
     5941 atagatccgt cgagttcaag agaaaaaaaa agaaaaagca aaaagaaaaa aggaaagcgc
     6001 gcctcgttca gaatgacacg tatagaatga tgcattacct tgtcatcttc agtatcatac
     6061 tgttcgtata catacttact gacattcata ggtatacata tatacacatg tatatatatc
     6121 gtatgctgca gctttaaata atcggtgtca ctacataaga acacctttgg tggagggaac
     6181 atcgttggta ccattgggcg aggtggcttc tcttatggca accgcaagag ccttgaacgc
     6241 actctcacta cggtgatgat cattcttgcc tcgcagacaa tcaacgtgga gggtaattct
     6301 gctagcctct gcaaagcttt caagaaaatg cgggatcatc tcgcaagaga gatctcctac
     6361 tttctccctt tgcaaaccaa gttcgacaac tgcgtacggc ctgttcgaaa gatctaccac
     6421 cgctctggaa agtgcctcat ccaaaggcgc aaatcctgat ccaaaccttt ttactccacg
     6481 cgccagtagg gcctctttaa aagcttgacc gagagcaatc ccgcagtctt cagtggtgtg
     6541 atggtcgtct atgtgtaagt caccaatgca ctcaacgatt agcgaccagc cggaatgctt
     6601 ggccagagca tgtatcatat ggtccagaaa ccctatacct gtgtggacgt taatcacttg
     6661 cgattgtgtg gcctgttctg ctactgcttc tgcctctttt tctgggaaga tcgagtgctc
     6721 tatcgctagg ggaccaccct ttaaagagat cgcaatctga atcttggttt catttgtaat
     6781 acgctttact agggctttct gctctgtcat ctttgccttc gtttatcttg cctgctcatt
     6841 ttttagtata ttcttcgaag aaatcacatt actttatata atgtataatt cattatgtga
     6901 taatgccaat cgctaagaaa aaaaaagagt catccgctag gggaaaaaaa aaaatgaaaa
     6961 tcattaccga ggcataaaaa aatatagagt gtactagagg aggccaagag taatagaaaa
     7021 agaaaattgc gggaaaggac tgtgttatga cttccctgac taatgccgtg ttcaaacgat
     7081 acctggcagt gactcctagc gctcaccaag ctcttaaaac gggaatttat ggtgcactct
     7141 cagtacaatc tgctctgatg ccgcatagtt aagccagccc cgacacccgc caacacccgc
     7201 tgacgcgccc tgacgggctt gtctgctccc ggcatccgct tacagacaag ctgtgaccgt
     7261 ctccgggagc tgcatgtgtc agaggttttc accgtcatca ccgaaacgcg cga
//
